Addgene plasmid #77337: TRPM6 gRNA (BRDN0001145550)
Purpose: 3rd generation lentiviral gRNA plasmid targeting human TRPM6
Depositing lab: John Doench & David Root. Depositing organization: Broad Institute. Publication: Optimized sgRNA design to maximize activity and minimize off-target effects of CRISPR-Cas9. Doench JG, Fusi N, Sullender M, Hegde M, Vaimberg EW, Donovan KF, Smith I, Tothova Z, Wilen C, Orchard R, Virgin HW, Listgarten J, Root DE. Nat Biotechnol. 2016 Jan 18. doi: 10.1038/nbt.3437. PubMed 26780180.
Backbone
  Vector backbone: lentiGuide-Puro
  Backbone manufacturer: Zhang Lab (Addgene plasmid # 52963)
  Vector type: Mammalian Expression, Lentiviral, CRISPR
  Selectable markers: Puromycin
Growth in bacteria
  Bacterial resistance: Ampicillin, 100 μg/mL
  Growth temperature: 37°C
  Growth strain: DH5alpha
  Copy number: High Copy
Gene/Insert
  Gene/Insert name: TRPM6 (alt names: TRPM6; NM_001177310.1)
  gRNA/shRNA sequence: GGAGCGTGGATAATAACTGA
  Species: H. sapiens (human)
  Entrez Gene: TRPM6 (a.k.a. HSH, HMGX, HOMG, CHAK2, HOMG1)
  Promoter: hU6
  Cloning method: Unknown
  Sequencing primers: 5′ U6-F; 3′ pS2-R
Terms and licenses: Academic/Nonprofit Terms; Industry Terms: Not Available to Industry
Depositor comments: The gRNA was designed to target the following Genbank reference sequence(s): NM_001177310.1,NM_001177311.1,NM_017662.4. Note that this plasmid does NOT contain Cas9. It should be used in conjunction with lentiCas9-Blast (Addgene #52962) or otherwise with cell lines already expressing Cas9. Browse the full kinome gRNA library at http://www.addgene.org/pooled-library/broadgpp-human-kinome/ or visit http://www.broadinstitute.org/rnai/public/ for detailed protocols and information.
How to cite: TRPM6 gRNA (BRDN0001145550) was a gift from John Doench & David Root (Addgene plasmid # 77337 ; http://n2t.net/addgene:77337 ; RRID:Addgene_77337)
