[The description below was written by a language model from this plasmid's Addgene catalogue record and pLannotate feature annotations shown in this document.]
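Description:
TRPM6 gRNA (BRDN0001145550) is a third-generation lentiviral CRISPR guide plasmid built on the lentiGuide-Puro backbone, carrying a single guide RNA directed against human TRPM6. The guide was designed against several TRPM6 reference transcripts and belongs to a human kinome gRNA collection. In bacteria the 8.3 kb plasmid is maintained through a high-copy ColE1/pUC-type origin and selected with ampicillin via the β-lactamase gene. An f1 origin, an SV40 origin and remnants of a lac/T7/T3 cloning region are also annotated in the backbone.

The lentiviral transfer cassette begins with an RSV promoter fused to a truncated HIV-1 5' LTR, which drives Tat-independent production of genomic RNA in packaging cells. It is followed by the Ψ packaging signal with a partial gag sequence and by the Rev response element for nuclear export of the unspliced transcript. Downstream, a human U6 RNA polymerase III promoter drives the targeting spacer joined to the Streptococcus pyogenes Cas9 gRNA scaffold. A cPPT/CTS element, which aids nuclear import of the viral genome, sits next. An EF-1α core promoter with its intron A then drives puromycin N-acetyltransferase so that transduced mammalian cells can be selected. A WPRE enhances transcript expression, and the self-inactivating ΔU3 3' LTR disables LTR promoter activity after integration.

The plasmid does not encode Cas9, so it is intended for use with a separate Cas9 lentiviral vector or in cells that already express Cas9. In those settings it is used to disrupt TRPM6 by stable guide delivery.
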