Features (pLannotate 1.2.2; 29 found; start..end, strand, type, name):
     14..80      +  CDS            small t antigen (fragment): SV40 (simian virus 40) small t antigen
    106..317     +  promoter       EF-1α core promoter: core promoter for human elongation factor EF-1α
    318..1256    +  intron         EF-1α intron A: intron upstream of the start codon of human EF-1α
   1278..1877    +  CDS            PuroR (fragment): puromycin N-acetyltransferase; pac from Streptomyces; confers resistance to puromycin
   1893..2481    +  misc_feature   WPRE: woodchuck hepatitis virus posttranscriptional regulatory element
   2532..2551    +  misc_feature   cPPT/CTS (fragment): central polypurine tract and central termination sequence of HIV-1
   2553..2786    +  LTR            3' LTR (ΔU3): self-inactivating 3' long terminal repeat (LTR) from HIV-1
   2864..2985    +  polyA_signal   SV40 poly(A) signal: SV40 polyadenylation signal
   3025..3160    +  rep_origin     SV40 ori: SV40 origin of replication
   3181..3199    -  promoter       T7 promoter: promoter for bacteriophage T7 RNA polymerase
   3207..3362    +  CDS            lacZα (fragment): LacZα fragment of β-galactosidase; lacZ fragment
   3367..3795    +  rep_origin     f1 ori (sequence partly withheld): f1 bacteriophage origin of replication; arrow indicates direction of (+) strand synthesis
   3848..3952    +  promoter       AmpR promoter: bla
   3953..4813    +  CDS            AmpR: β-lactamase; bla; confers resistance to ampicillin, carbenicillin, and related antibiotics
   4984..5572    +  rep_origin     ori: high-copy-number ColE1/pMB1/pBR322/pUC origin of replication
   5755..5847    +  CDS            lacI (fragment): lac repressor; lacI; The lac repressor binds to the lac operator to inhibit transcription in E. coli. This inhibition can be relieved by adding lactose or isopropyl-β-D-thiogalactopyranoside (IPTG).
   5860..5881    +  protein_bind   CAP binding site: CAP binding activates transcription in the presence of cAMP. E. coli catabolite activator protein
   5896..5926    +  promoter       lac promoter: promoter for the E. coli lac operon
   5934..5950    +  protein_bind   lac operator: The lac repressor binds to the lac operator to inhibit transcription in E. coli. This inhibition can be relieved by adding lactose or isopropyl-β-D-thiogalactopyranoside (IPTG). lac repressor encoded by lacI
   5995..6013    +  promoter       T3 promoter: promoter for bacteriophage T3 RNA polymerase
   6041..6267    +  promoter       RSV promoter: Rous sarcoma virus enhancer/promoter
   6268..6448    +  LTR            5' LTR (truncated): truncated 5' long terminal repeat (LTR) from HIV-1
   6495..6620    +  misc_feature   HIV-1 Ψ: packaging signal of human immunodeficiency virus type 1
   6604..6967    +  CDS            HIV-1 gag (fragment): gag protein from human immunodeficiency virus 1; gag
   7113..7346    +  misc_feature   RRE: The Rev response element (RRE) of HIV-1 allows for Rev-dependent mRNA export from the nucleus to the cytoplasm.
   7723..7749    +  CDS            Rev (fragment): human immunodeficiency virus 1 (HIV-1) Rev protein; rev; enhances nuclear export of unspliced and incompletely spliced viral mRNAs
   7753..7993    +  promoter       U6 promoter: RNA polymerase III promoter for human U6 snRNA
   8023..8098    +  misc_RNA       gRNA scaffold: guide RNA scaffold for the Streptococcus pyogenes CRISPR/Cas9 system
   8154..8271    +  misc_feature   cPPT/CTS: central polypurine tract and central termination sequence of HIV-1
>Addgene plasmid #77337 | TRPM6 gRNA (BRDN0001145550) | addgene full sequence | sequence record 187566 | Addgene Assembled Sequence
CCCGGGTGCAAAGATGGATAAAGTTTTAAACAGAGAGGAATCTTTGCAGCTAATGGACCTTCTAGGTCTT
GAAAGGAGTGGGAATTGGCTCCGGTGCCCGTCAGTGGGCAGAGCGCACATCGCCCACAGTCCCCGAGAAG
TTGGGGGGAGGGGTCGGCAATTGATCCGGTGCCTAGAGAAGGTGGCGCGGGGTAAACTGGGAAAGTGATG
TCGTGTACTGGCTCCGCCTTTTTCCCGAGGGTGGGGGAGAACCGTATATAAGTGCAGTAGTCGCCGTGAA
CGTTCTTTTTCGCAACGGGTTTGCCGCCAGAACACAGGTAAGTGCCGTGTGTGGTTCCCGCGGGCCTGGC
CTCTTTACGGGTTATGGCCCTTGCGTGCCTTGAATTACTTCCACCTGGCTGCAGTACGTGATTCTTGATC
CCGAGCTTCGGGTTGGAAGTGGGTGGGAGAGTTCGAGGCCTTGCGCTTAAGGAGCCCCTTCGCCTCGTGC
TTGAGTTGAGGCCTGGCCTGGGCGCTGGGGCCGCCGCGTGCGAATCTGGTGGCACCTTCGCGCCTGTCTC
GCTGCTTTCGATAAGTCTCTAGCCATTTAAAATTTTTGATGACCTGCTGCGACGCTTTTTTTCTGGCAAG
ATAGTCTTGTAAATGCGGGCCAAGATCTGCACACTGGTATTTCGGTTTTTGGGGCCGCGGGCGGCGACGG
GGCCCGTGCGTCCCAGCGCACATGTTCGGCGAGGCGGGGCCTGCGAGCGCGGCCACCGAGAATCGGACGG
GGGTAGTCTCAAGCTGGCCGGCCTGCTCTGGTGCCTGGCCTCGCGCCGCCGTGTATCGCCCCGCCCTGGG
CGGCAAGGCTGGCCCGGTCGGCACCAGTTGCGTGAGCGGAAAGATGGCCGCTTCCCGGCCCTGCTGCAGG
GAGCTCAAAATGGAGGACGCGGCGCTCGGGAGAGCGGGCGGGTGAGTCACCCACACAAAGGAAAAGGGCC
TTTCCGTCCTCAGCCGTCGCTTCATGTGACTCCACGGAGTACCGGGCGCCGTCCAGGCACCTCGATTAGT
TCTCGAGCTTTTGGAGTACGTCGTCTTTAGGTTGGGGGGAGGGGTTTTATGCGATGGAGTTTCCCCACAC
TGAGTGGGTGGAGACTGAAGTTAGGCCAGCTTGGCACTTGATGTAATTCTCCTTGGAATTTGCCCTTTTT
GAGTTTGGATCTTGGTTCATTCTCAAGCCTCAGACAGTGGTTCAAAGTTTTTTTCTTCCATTTCAGGTGT
CGTGACGTACGGCCACCATGACCGAGTACAAGCCCACGGTGCGCCTCGCCACCCGCGACGACGTCCCCAG
GGCCGTACGCACCCTCGCCGCCGCGTTCGCCGACTACCCCGCCACGCGCCACACCGTCGATCCGGACCGC
CACATCGAGCGGGTCACCGAGCTGCAAGAACTCTTCCTCACGCGCGTCGGGCTCGACATCGGCAAGGTGT
GGGTCGCGGACGACGGCGCCGCCGTGGCGGTCTGGACCACGCCGGAGAGCGTCGAAGCGGGGGCGGTGTT
CGCCGAGATCGGCCCGCGCATGGCCGAGTTGAGCGGTTCCCGGCTGGCCGCGCAGCAACAGATGGAAGGC
CTCCTGGCGCCGCACCGGCCCAAGGAGCCCGCGTGGTTCCTGGCCACCGTCGGAGTCTCGCCCGACCACC
AGGGCAAGGGTCTGGGCAGCGCCGTCGTGCTCCCCGGAGTGGAGGCGGCCGAGCGCGCCGGGGTGCCCGC
CTTCCTGGAGACCTCCGCGCCCCGCAACCTCCCCTTCTACGAGCGGCTCGGCTTCACCGTCACCGCCGAC
GTCGAGGTGCCCGAAGGACCGCGCACCTGGTGCATGACCCGCAAGCCCGGTGCCTGAACGCGTTAAGTCG
ACAATCAACCTCTGGATTACAAAATTTGTGAAAGATTGACTGGTATTCTTAACTATGTTGCTCCTTTTAC
GCTATGTGGATACGCTGCTTTAATGCCTTTGTATCATGCTATTGCTTCCCGTATGGCTTTCATTTTCTCC
TCCTTGTATAAATCCTGGTTGCTGTCTCTTTATGAGGAGTTGTGGCCCGTTGTCAGGCAACGTGGCGTGG
TGTGCACTGTGTTTGCTGACGCAACCCCCACTGGTTGGGGCATTGCCACCACCTGTCAGCTCCTTTCCGG
GACTTTCGCTTTCCCCCTCCCTATTGCCACGGCGGAACTCATCGCCGCCTGCCTTGCCCGCTGCTGGACA
GGGGCTCGGCTGTTGGGCACTGACAATTCCGTGGTGTTGTCGGGGAAATCATCGTCCTTTCCTTGGCTGC
TCGCCTGTGTTGCCACCTGGATTCTGCGCGGGACGTCCTTCTGCTACGTCCCTTCGGCCCTCAATCCAGC
GGACCTTCCTTCCCGCGGCCTGCTGCCGGCTCTGCGGCCTCTTCCGCGTCTTCGCCTTCGCCCTCAGACG
AGTCGGATCTCCCTTTGGGCCGCCTCCCCGCGTCGACTTTAAGACCAATGACTTACAAGGCAGCTGTAGA
TCTTAGCCACTTTTTAAAAGAAAAGGGGGGACTGGAAGGGCTAATTCACTCCCAACGAAGACAAGATCTG
CTTTTTGCTTGTACTGGGTCTCTCTGGTTAGACCAGATCTGAGCCTGGGAGCTCTCTGGCTAACTAGGGA
ACCCACTGCTTAAGCCTCAATAAAGCTTGCCTTGAGTGCTTCAAGTAGTGTGTGCCCGTCTGTTGTGTGA
CTCTGGTAACTAGAGATCCCTCAGACCCTTTTAGTCAGTGTGGAAAATCTCTAGCAGTACGTATAGTAGT
TCATGTCATCTTATTATTCAGTATTTATAACTTGCAAAGAAATGAATATCAGAGAGTGAGAGGAACTTGT
TTATTGCAGCTTATAATGGTTACAAATAAAGCAATAGCATCACAAATTTCACAAATAAAGCATTTTTTTC
ACTGCATTCTAGTTGTGGTTTGTCCAAACTCATCAATGTATCTTATCATGTCTGGCTCTAGCTATCCCGC
CCCTAACTCCGCCCATCCCGCCCCTAACTCCGCCCAGTTCCGCCCATTCTCCGCCCCATGGCTGACTAAT
TTTTTTTATTTATGCAGAGGCCGAGGCCGCCTCGGCCTCTGAGCTATTCCAGAAGTAGTGAGGAGGCTTT
TTTGGAGGCCTAGGGACGTACCCAATTCGCCCTATAGTGAGTCGTATTACGCGCGCTCACTGGCCGTCGT
TTTACAACGTCGTGACTGGGAAAACCCTGGCGTTACCCAACTTAATCGCCTTGCAGCACATCCCCCTTTC
GCCAGCTGGCGTAATAGCGAAGAGGCCCGCACCGATCGCCCTTCCCAACAGTTGCGCAGCCTGAATGGCG
AATGGG
[124 nt withheld, positions 3367-3490]
C
[91 nt withheld, positions 3492-3582]
A
[49 nt withheld, positions 3584-3632]
CCTTTGACGTTGGAGTCCACGTTCTTT
[37 nt withheld, positions 3660-3696]
ACCCTATCTCGGTCTATTCTTTTGATTTATAAGGGATTTTGCCGATTTCGGCCTATTGGTTAAAAAATGA
GCTGATTTAACAAAAATTTAACGCGAATTTTAACAAAATATTAACGCTTACAATTTAGGTGGCACTTTTC
GGGGAAATGTGCGCGGAACCCCTATTTGTTTATTTTTCTAAATACATTCAAATATGTATCCGCTCATGAG
ACAATAACCCTGATAAATGCTTCAATAATATTGAAAAAGGAAGAGTATGAGTATTCAACATTTCCGTGTC
GCCCTTATTCCCTTTTTTGCGGCATTTTGCCTTCCTGTTTTTGCTCACCCAGAAACGCTGGTGAAAGTAA
AAGATGCTGAAGATCAGTTGGGTGCACGAGTGGGTTACATCGAACTGGATCTCAACAGCGGTAAGATCCT
TGAGAGTTTTCGCCCCGAAGAACGTTTTCCAATGATGAGCACTTTTAAAGTTCTGCTATGTGGCGCGGTA
TTATCCCGTATTGACGCCGGGCAAGAGCAACTCGGTCGCCGCATACACTATTCTCAGAATGACTTGGTTG
AGTACTCACCAGTCACAGAAAAGCATCTTACGGATGGCATGACAGTAAGAGAATTATGCAGTGCTGCCAT
AACCATGAGTGATAACACTGCGGCCAACTTACTTCTGACAACGATCGGAGGACCGAAGGAGCTAACCGCT
TTTTTGCACAACATGGGGGATCATGTAACTCGCCTTGATCGTTGGGAACCGGAGCTGAATGAAGCCATAC
CAAACGACGAGCGTGACACCACGATGCCTGTAGCAATGGCAACAACGTTGCGCAAACTATTAACTGGCGA
ACTACTTACTCTAGCTTCCCGGCAACAATTAATAGACTGGATGGAGGCGGATAAAGTTGCAGGACCACTT
CTGCGCTCGGCCCTTCCGGCTGGCTGGTTTATTGCTGATAAATCTGGAGCCGGTGAGCGTGGGTCTCGCG
GTATCATTGCAGCACTGGGGCCAGATGGTAAGCCCTCCCGTATCGTAGTTATCTACACGACGGGGAGTCA
GGCAACTATGGATGAACGAAATAGACAGATCGCTGAGATAGGTGCCTCACTGATTAAGCATTGGTAACTG
TCAGACCAAGTTTACTCATATATACTTTAGATTGATTTAAAACTTCATTTTTAATTTAAAAGGATCTAGG
TGAAGATCCTTTTTGATAATCTCATGACCAAAATCCCTTAACGTGAGTTTTCGTTCCACTGAGCGTCAGA
CCCCGTAGAAAAGATCAAAGGATCTTCTTGAGATCCTTTTTTTCTGCGCGTAATCTGCTGCTTGCAAACA
AAAAAACCACCGCTACCAGCGGTGGTTTGTTTGCCGGATCAAGAGCTACCAACTCTTTTTCCGAAGGTAA
CTGGCTTCAGCAGAGCGCAGATACCAAATACTGTTCTTCTAGTGTAGCCGTAGTTAGGCCACCACTTCAA
GAACTCTGTAGCACCGCCTACATACCTCGCTCTGCTAATCCTGTTACCAGTGGCTGCTGCCAGTGGCGAT
AAGTCGTGTCTTACCGGGTTGGACTCAAGACGATAGTTACCGGATAAGGCGCAGCGGTCGGGCTGAACGG
GGGGTTCGTGCACACAGCCCAGCTTGGAGCGAACGACCTACACCGAACTGAGATACCTACAGCGTGAGCT
ATGAGAAAGCGCCACGCTTCCCGAAGGGAGAAAGGCGGACAGGTATCCGGTAAGCGGCAGGGTCGGAACA
GGAGAGCGCACGAGGGAGCTTCCAGGGGGAAACGCCTGGTATCTTTATAGTCCTGTCGGGTTTCGCCACC
TCTGACTTGAGCGTCGATTTTTGTGATGCTCGTCAGGGGGGCGGAGCCTATGGAAAAACGCCAGCAACGC
GGCCTTTTTACGGTTCCTGGCCTTTTGCTGGCCTTTTGCTCACATGTTCTTTCCTGCGTTATCCCCTGAT
TCTGTGGATAACCGTATTACCGCCTTTGAGTGAGCTGATACCGCTCGCCGCAGCCGAACGACCGAGCGCA
GCGAGTCAGTGAGCGAGGAAGCGGAAGAGCGCCCAATACGCAAACCGCCTCTCCCCGCGCGTTGGCCGAT
TCATTAATGCAGCTGGCACGACAGGTTTCCCGACTGGAAAGCGGGCAGTGAGCGCAACGCAATTAATGTG
AGTTAGCTCACTCATTAGGCACCCCAGGCTTTACACTTTATGCTTCCGGCTCGTATGTTGTGTGGAATTG
TGAGCGGATAACAATTTCACACAGGAAACAGCTATGACCATGATTACGCCAAGCGCGCAATTAACCCTCA
CTAAAGGGAACAAAAGCTGGAGCTGCAAGCTTAATGTAGTCTTATGCAATACTCTTGTAGTCTTGCAACA
TGGTAACGATGAGTTAGCAACATGCCTTACAAGGAGAGAAAAAGCACCGTGCATGCCGATTGGTGGAAGT
AAGGTGGTACGATCGTGCCTTATTAGGAAGGCAACAGACGGGTCTGACATGGATTGGACGAACCACTGAA
TTGCCGCATTGCAGAGATATTGTATTTAAGTGCCTAGCTCGATACATAAACGGGTCTCTCTGGTTAGACC
AGATCTGAGCCTGGGAGCTCTCTGGCTAACTAGGGAACCCACTGCTTAAGCCTCAATAAAGCTTGCCTTG
AGTGCTTCAAGTAGTGTGTGCCCGTCTGTTGTGTGACTCTGGTAACTAGAGATCCCTCAGACCCTTTTAG
TCAGTGTGGAAAATCTCTAGCAGTGGCGCCCGAACAGGGACTTGAAAGCGAAAGGGAAACCAGAGGAGCT
CTCTCGACGCAGGACTCGGCTTGCTGAAGCGCGCACGGCAAGAGGCGAGGGGCGGCGACTGGTGAGTACG
CCAAAAATTTTGACTAGCGGAGGCTAGAAGGAGAGAGATGGGTGCGAGAGCGTCAGTATTAAGCGGGGGA
GAATTAGATCGCGATGGGAAAAAATTCGGTTAAGGCCAGGGGGAAAGAAAAAATATAAATTAAAACATAT
AGTATGGGCAAGCAGGGAGCTAGAACGATTCGCAGTTAATCCTGGCCTGTTAGAAACATCAGAAGGCTGT
AGACAAATACTGGGACAGCTACAACCATCCCTTCAGACAGGATCAGAAGAACTTAGATCATTATATAATA
CAGTAGCAACCCTCTATTGTGTGCATCAAAGGATAGAGATAAAAGACACCAAGGAAGCTTTAGACAAGAT
AGAGGAAGAGCAAAACAAAAGTAAGACCACCGCACAGCAAGCGGCCGCTGATCTTCAGACCTGGAGGAGG
AGATATGAGGGACAATTGGAGAAGTGAATTATATAAATATAAAGTAGTAAAAATTGAACCATTAGGAGTA
GCACCCACCAAGGCAAAGAGAAGAGTGGTGCAGAGAGAAAAAAGAGCAGTGGGAATAGGAGCTTTGTTCC
TTGGGTTCTTGGGAGCAGCAGGAAGCACTATGGGCGCAGCGTCAATGACGCTGACGGTACAGGCCAGACA
ATTATTGTCTGGTATAGTGCAGCAGCAGAACAATTTGCTGAGGGCTATTGAGGCGCAACAGCATCTGTTG
CAACTCACAGTCTGGGGCATCAAGCAGCTCCAGGCAAGAATCCTGGCTGTGGAAAGATACCTAAAGGATC
AACAGCTCCTGGGGATTTGGGGTTGCTCTGGAAAACTCATTTGCACCACTGCTGTGCCTTGGAATGCTAG
TTGGAGTAATAAATCTCTGGAACAGATTTGGAATCACACGACCTGGATGGAGTGGGACAGAGAAATTAAC
AATTACACAAGCTTAATACACTCCTTAATTGAAGAATCGCAAAACCAGCAAGAAAAGAATGAACAAGAAT
TATTGGAATTAGATAAATGGGCAAGTTTGTGGAATTGGTTTAACATAACAAATTGGCTGTGGTATATAAA
ATTATTCATAATGATAGTAGGAGGCTTGGTAGGTTTAAGAATAGTTTTTGCTGTACTTTCTATAGTGAAT
AGAGTTAGGCAGGGATATTCACCATTATCGTTTCAGACCCACCTCCCAACCCCGAGGGGACCCAGAGAGG
GCCTATTTCCCATGATTCCTTCATATTTGCATATACGATACAAGGCTGTTAGAGAGATAATTAGAATTAA
TTTGACTGTAAACACAAAGATATTAGTACAAAATACGTGACGTAGAAAGTAATAATTTCTTGGGTAGTTT
GCAGTTTTAAAATTATGTTTTAAAATGGACTATCATATGCTTACCGTAACTTGAAAGTATTTCGATTTCT
TGGCTTTATATATCTTGTGGAAAGGACGAAACACCGGGAGCGTGGATAATAACTGAGTTTTAGAGCTAGA
AATAGCAAGTTAAAATAAGGCTAGTCCGTTATCAACTTGAAAAAGTGGCACCGAGTCGGTGCTTTTTTAA
GCTTGGCGTAACTAGATCTTGAGACAAATGGCAGTATTCATCCACAATTTTAAAAGAAAAGGGGGGATTG
GGGGGTACAGTGCAGGGGAAAGAATAGTAGACATAATAGCAACAGACATACAAACTAAAGAATTACAAAA
ACAAATTACAAAAATTCAAAATTTTCGGGTTTATTACAGGGACAGCAGAGATCCACTTTGGCGCCGGCTC
GAGGGGG
