>Addgene plasmid #77337 | TRPM6 gRNA (BRDN0001145550) | depositor partial sequence | sequence record 144797 | Target Sequence
GGAGCGTGGATAATAACTGA
