>Addgene plasmid #77337 | TRPM6 gRNA (BRDN0001145550) | addgene partial sequence | sequence record 187565 | hU6-F
GTAGAAAGTAATAATTTCTTGGGTAGTTTGCAGTTTTAAAATTATGTTTTAAAATGGACTATCATATGCT
TACCGTAACTTGAAAGTATTTCGATTTCTTGGCTTTATATATCTTGTGGAAAGGACGAAACACCGGGAGC
GTGGATAATAACTGAGTTTTAGAGCTAGAAATAGCAAGTTAAAATAAGGCTAGTCCGTTATCAACTTGAA
AAAGTGGCACCGAGTCGGTGCTTTTTTAAGCTTGGCGTAACTAGATCTTGAGACAAATGGCAGTATTCAT
CCACAATTTTAAAAGAAAAGGGGGGATTGGGGGGTACAGTGCAGGGGAAAGAATAGTAGACATAATAGCA
ACAGACATACAAACTAAAGAATTACAAAAACAAATTACAAAAATTCAAAATTTTCGGGTTTATTACAGGG
ACAGCAGAGATCCACTTTGGCGCCGGCTCGAGGGGGCCCGGGTGCAAAGATGGATAAAGTTTTAAACAGA
GAGGAATCTTTGCAGCTAATGGACCTTCTAGGTCTTGAAAGGAGTGGGAATTGGCTCCGGTGCCCGTCAG
TGGGCAGAGC
